Addgene plasmid #41858: pCE-GFP
Purpose: Non-integrating (episomal) expression of EGFP
Depositing lab: Shinya Yamanaka. Depositing organization: Kyoto University, Center for iPS Cell Research and Application. Publication: An Efficient Non-viral Method to Generate Integration-Free Human iPS Cells from Cord Blood and Peripheral Blood Cells. Okita K, Yamakawa T, Matsumura Y, Sato Y, Amano N, Watanabe A, Goshima N, Yamanaka S. Stem Cells. 2012 Nov 29. doi: 10.1002/stem.1293. PubMed 23193063.
Backbone
  Vector backbone: pCE
  Backbone size w/o insert (bp): 9364
  Vector type: Mammalian Expression
Growth in bacteria
  Bacterial resistance: Ampicillin, 100 μg/mL
  Growth temperature: 37°C
  Growth strain: DH5alpha
  Copy number: High Copy
Gene/Insert
  Gene/Insert name: eGFP
  Insert size (bp): 732
  Promoter: CAG
  Cloning method: Restriction Enzyme; 5′ cloning site EcoRI (not destroyed); 3′ cloning site EcoRI (not destroyed)
  Sequencing primers: 5′ pCAG-F; 3′ TTAGCCAGAAGTCAGATGCTC
Resource information
  A portion of this plasmid was derived from a plasmid made by: pCEP4 is from Invitrogen. CAG Promoter was from Dr. Jun-ichi Miyazaki of Osaka University Graduate School of Medicine. In publication using this plasmid, please cite: Efficient selection for high-expression transfectants with a novel eukaryotic vector. Gene 108:193-200, 1991. Niwa, H., Yamamura, K. & Miyazaki, J.
Terms and licenses: Academic/Nonprofit Terms; Industry Terms: Not Available to Industry
How to cite: pCE-GFP was a gift from Shinya Yamanaka (Addgene plasmid # 41858 ; http://n2t.net/addgene:41858 ; RRID:Addgene_41858)
