[The description below was written by a language model from this plasmid's Addgene catalogue record, the feature table of its GenBank file and pLannotate feature annotations shown in this document.]
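Description:
pCE-GFP is a mammalian expression plasmid of about 10.1 kb, built for non-integrating, episomal expression of EGFP. The pCE backbone derives in part from the commercial Epstein-Barr virus vector pCEP4. In E. coli it is propagated through a high-copy ColE1/pUC-type origin and selected with ampicillin via the β-lactamase gene and its own promoter. In mammalian cells it is maintained by two EBV elements: the oriP latent replication origin and a full-length EBNA1 coding sequence. EBNA1 protein binds oriP, which drives plasmid replication and tethers the plasmid to host chromosomes, so it persists as an extrachromosomal episome in dividing primate cells without integrating. No mammalian drug-selection marker is annotated.

The payload is a roughly 0.7 kb EGFP open reading frame cloned between two retained EcoRI sites and placed under the CAG promoter. The feature table resolves this promoter into the CMV immediate-early enhancer, the chicken β-actin promoter and a chimeric β-actin/β-globin intron. Transcripts terminate at a rabbit β-globin polyadenylation signal. The short β-globin "CDS" fragments annotated on either side of EGFP most likely reflect residual globin exon sequence from the CAG cassette. Similarly, the lac, tet and small EBV gene fragments appear to be backbone remnants rather than functional parts.

The associated publication describes non-viral generation of integration-free human iPS cells from blood cells. This suggests the plasmid serves as a fluorescent control for transfection efficiency and episome persistence alongside reprogramming vectors, although the record states only EGFP expression. The separately held GenBank record covers just 462 bp, annotating a Kozak sequence and CAG sequencing primer sites.
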