Features (pLannotate 1.2.2; 21 found; start..end, strand, type, name):
      6..60      -  CDS            lacI (fragment): lac repressor; lacI; The lac repressor binds to the lac operator to inhibit transcription in E. coli. This inhibition can be relieved by adding lactose or isopropyl-β-D-thiogalactopyranoside (IPTG).
    243..831     -  rep_origin     ori: high-copy-number ColE1/pMB1/pBR322/pUC origin of replication
   1002..1862    -  CDS            AmpR: β-lactamase; bla; confers resistance to ampicillin, carbenicillin, and related antibiotics
   1863..1967    -  promoter       AmpR promoter: bla
   1998..2377    +  enhancer       CMV enhancer: human cytomegalovirus immediate early enhancer
   2379..2655    +  promoter       chicken β-actin promoter: No description available
   2656..3672    +  intron         chimeric intron: chimera between introns from chicken β-actin and rabbit β-globin
   3670..3738    +  CDS            HBB (fragment): HBB_LEPEU - Experimental evidence at protein level: Swiss-Prot protein existence level 1. Involved in oxygen transport from the lung to the various peripheral tissues. From Lepus europaeus (European hare).
   3733..4452    +  CDS            EGFP: the original enhanced GFP (Yang et al., 1996) mammalian codon-optimized
   4453..4530    +  CDS            HBB (fragment): HBB_PONPY - Experimental evidence at transcript level: Swiss-Prot protein existence level 2. Involved in oxygen transport from the lung to the various peripheral tissues. From Pongo pygmaeus (Bornean orangutan).
   4601..4656    +  polyA_signal   β-globin poly(A) signal: rabbit β-globin polyadenylation signal (Gil and Proudfoot, 1987)
   5041..5057    -  protein_bind   lac operator: The lac repressor binds to the lac operator to inhibit transcription in E. coli. This inhibition can be relieved by adding lactose or isopropyl-β-D-thiogalactopyranoside (IPTG). lac repressor encoded by lacI
   5065..5095    -  promoter       lac promoter: promoter for the E. coli lac operon
   5110..5131    -  protein_bind   CAP binding site: CAP binding activates transcription in the presence of cAMP. E. coli catabolite activator protein
   5144..5183    -  CDS            lacI (fragment): lac repressor; lacI; The lac repressor binds to the lac operator to inhibit transcription in E. coli. This inhibition can be relieved by adding lactose or isopropyl-β-D-thiogalactopyranoside (IPTG).
   5202..5225    +  promoter       tet promoter (fragment): E. coli promoter for tetracycline efflux protein gene
   5228..5572    +  CDS            BRRF2_EBVB9 (fragment): Protein inferred from homology: Swiss-Prot protein existence level 3. From Epstein-Barr virus (strain B95-8) (HHV-4) (Human herpesvirus 4).
   5610..7535    +  CDS            EBNA1: Epstein-Barr nuclear antigen 1, also known as EBNA-1 crucial for latent viral infection, and for episomal amplification of vectors containing the oriP origin (Okita et al., 2013)
   7618..7836    +  CDS            gL (fragment): GL_EBVB9 - Experimental evidence at protein level: Swiss-Prot protein existence level 1. The heterodimer glycoprotein H-glycoprotein L is required for the fusion of viral and plasma membranes leading to virus entry into the host cell. Acts as a functional inhibitor of gH and maintains gH in an inhibited form. Upon binding to host integrins, gL dissociates from gH leading to activation of the viral fusion glycoproteins gB and gH. Fusion of EBV with B-lymphocytes requires the additional receptor- binding protein gp42, which forms a complex with gH/gL. The heterodimer gH/gL targets also host EPHA
   7837..9626    +  rep_origin     oriP: Epstein-Barr virus oriP replication origin (Yates et al., 2000)
  10073..10089   +  misc_feature   MCS (fragment): pUC18/19 multiple cloning site
>Addgene plasmid #41858 | pCE-GFP | depositor full sequence | sequence record 56652 | pCE-GFP sequence 10096 bps
GATCCGCTGCATTAATGAATCGGCCAACGCGCGGGGAGAGGCGGTTTGCGTATTGGGCGCTCTTCCGCTT
CCTCGCTCACTGACTCGCTGCGCTCGGTCGTTCGGCTGCGGCGAGCGGTATCAGCTCACTCAAAGGCGGT
AATACGGTTATCCACAGAATCAGGGGATAACGCAGGAAAGAACATGTGAGCAAAAGGCCAGCAAAAGGCC
AGGAACCGTAAAAAGGCCGCGTTGCTGGCGTTTTTCCATAGGCTCCGCCCCCCTGACGAGCATCACAAAA
ATCGACGCTCAAGTCAGAGGTGGCGAAACCCGACAGGACTATAAAGATACCAGGCGTTTCCCCCTGGAAG
CTCCCTCGTGCGCTCTCCTGTTCCGACCCTGCCGCTTACCGGATACCTGTCCGCCTTTCTCCCTTCGGGA
AGCGTGGCGCTTTCTCATAGCTCACGCTGTAGGTATCTCAGTTCGGTGTAGGTCGTTCGCTCCAAGCTGG
GCTGTGTGCACGAACCCCCCGTTCAGCCCGACCGCTGCGCCTTATCCGGTAACTATCGTCTTGAGTCCAA
CCCGGTAAGACACGACTTATCGCCACTGGCAGCAGCCACTGGTAACAGGATTAGCAGAGCGAGGTATGTA
GGCGGTGCTACAGAGTTCTTGAAGTGGTGGCCTAACTACGGCTACACTAGAAGAACAGTATTTGGTATCT
GCGCTCTGCTGAAGCCAGTTACCTTCGGAAAAAGAGTTGGTAGCTCTTGATCCGGCAAACAAACCACCGC
TGGTAGCGGTGGTTTTTTTGTTTGCAAGCAGCAGATTACGCGCAGAAAAAAAGGATCTCAAGAAGATCCT
TTGATCTTTTCTACGGGGTCTGACGCTCAGTGGAACGAAAACTCACGTTAAGGGATTTTGGTCATGAGAT
TATCAAAAAGGATCTTCACCTAGATCCTTTTAAATTAAAAATGAAGTTTTAAATCAATCTAAAGTATATA
TGAGTAAACTTGGTCTGACAGTTACCAATGCTTAATCAGTGAGGCACCTATCTCAGCGATCTGTCTATTT
CGTTCATCCATAGTTGCCTGACTCCCCGTCGTGTAGATAACTACGATACGGGAGGGCTTACCATCTGGCC
CCAGTGCTGCAATGATACCGCGAGACCCACGCTCACCGGCTCCAGATTTATCAGCAATAAACCAGCCAGC
CGGAAGGGCCGAGCGCAGAAGTGGTCCTGCAACTTTATCCGCCTCCATCCAGTCTATTAATTGTTGCCGG
GAAGCTAGAGTAAGTAGTTCGCCAGTTAATAGTTTGCGCAACGTTGTTGCCATTGCTACAGGCATCGTGG
TGTCACGCTCGTCGTTTGGTATGGCTTCATTCAGCTCCGGTTCCCAACGATCAAGGCGAGTTACATGATC
CCCCATGTTGTGCAAAAAAGCGGTTAGCTCCTTCGGTCCTCCGATCGTTGTCAGAAGTAAGTTGGCCGCA
GTGTTATCACTCATGGTTATGGCAGCACTGCATAATTCTCTTACTGTCATGCCATCCGTAAGATGCTTTT
CTGTGACTGGTGAGTACTCAACCAAGTCATTCTGAGAATAGTGTATGCGGCGACCGAGTTGCTCTTGCCC
GGCGTCAATACGGGATAATACCGCGCCACATAGCAGAACTTTAAAAGTGCTCATCATTGGAAAACGTTCT
TCGGGGCGAAAACTCTCAAGGATCTTACCGCTGTTGAGATCCAGTTCGATGTAACCCACTCGTGCACCCA
ACTGATCTTCAGCATCTTTTACTTTCACCAGCGTTTCTGGGTGAGCAAAAACAGGAAGGCAAAATGCCGC
AAAAAAGGGAATAAGGGCGACACGGAAATGTTGAATACTCATACTCTTCCTTTTTCAATATTATTGAAGC
ATTTATCAGGGTTATTGTCTCATGAGCGGATACATATTTGAATGTATTTAGAAAAATAAACAAATAGGGG
TTCCGCGCACATTTCCCCGAAAAGTGCCACCTGGGTCGACATTGATTATTGACTAGTTATTAATAGTAAT
CAATTACGGGGTCATTAGTTCATAGCCCATATATGGAGTTCCGCGTTACATAACTTACGGTAAATGGCCC
GCCTGGCTGACCGCCCAACGACCCCCGCCCATTGACGTCAATAATGACGTATGTTCCCATAGTAACGCCA
ATAGGGACTTTCCATTGACGTCAATGGGTGGAGTATTTACGGTAAACTGCCCACTTGGCAGTACATCAAG
TGTATCATATGCCAAGTACGCCCCCTATTGACGTCAATGACGGTAAATGGCCCGCCTGGCATTATGCCCA
GTACATGACCTTATGGGACTTTCCTACTTGGCAGTACATCTACGTATTAGTCATCGCTATTACCATGGTC
GAGGTGAGCCCCACGTTCTGCTTCACTCTCCCCATCTCCCCCCCCTCCCCACCCCCAATTTTGTATTTAT
TTATTTTTTAATTATTTTGTGCAGCGATGGGGGCGGGGGGGGGGGGGGGGCGCGCGCCAGGCGGGGCGGG
GCGGGGCGAGGGGCGGGGCGGGCGAGGCGGAGAGGTGCGGCGGCAGCCAATCAGAGCGGCGCGCTCCGAA
AGTTTCCTTTTATGGCGAGGCGGCGGCGGCGGCGGCCCTATAAAAAGCGAAGCGCGCGGCGGGCGGGAGT
CGCTGCGCGCTGCCTTCGCCCCGTGCCCCGCTCCGCCGCCGCCTCGCGCCGCCCGCCCCGGCTCTGACTG
ACCGCGTTACTCCCACAGGTGAGCGGGCGGGACGGCCCTTCTCCTCCGGGCTGTAATTAGCGCTTGGTTT
AATGACGGCTTGTTTCTTTTCTGTGGCTGCGTGAAAGCCTTGAGGGGCTCCGGGAGGGCCCTTTGTGCGG
GGGGAGCGGCTCGGGGGGTGCGTGCGTGTGTGTGTGCGTGGGGAGCGCCGCGTGCGGCTCCGCGCTGCCC
GGCGGCTGTGAGCGCTGCGGGCGCGGCGCGGGGCTTTGTGCGCTCCGCAGTGTGCGCGAGGGGAGCGCGG
CCGGGGGCGGTGCCCCGCGGTGCGGGGGGGGCTGCGAGGGGAACAAAGGCTGCGTGCGGGGTGTGTGCGT
GGGGGGGTGAGCAGGGGGTGTGGGCGCGTCGGTCGGGCTGCAACCCCCCCTGCACCCCCCTCCCCGAGTT
GCTGAGCACGGCCCGGCTTCGGGTGCGGGGCTCCGTACGGGGCGTGGCGCGGGGCTCGCCGTGCCGGGCG
GGGGGTGGCGGCAGGTGGGGGTGCCGGGCGGGGCGGGGCCGCCTCGGGCCGGGGAGGGCTCGGGGGAGGG
GCGCGGCGGCCCCCGGAGCGCCGGCGGCTGTCGAGGCGCGGCGAGCCGCAGCCATTGCCTTTTATGGTAA
TCGTGCGAGAGGGCGCAGGGACTTCCTTTGTCCCAAATCTGTGCGGAGCCGAAATCTGGGAGGCGCCGCC
GCACCCCCTCTAGCGGGCGCGGGGCGAAGCGGTGCGGCGCCGGCAGGAAGGAAATGGGCGGGGAGGGCCT
TCGTGCGTCGCCGCGCCGCCGTCCCCTTCTCCCTCTCCAGCCTCGGGGCTGTCCGCGGGGGGACGGCTGC
CTTCGGGGGGGACGGGGCAGGGCGGGGTTCGGCTTCTGGCGTGTGACCGGCGGCTCTAGAGCCTCTGCTA
ACCATGTTCATGCCTTCTTCTTTTTCCTACAGCTCCTGGGCAACGTGCTGGTTATTGTGCTGTCTCATCA
TTTTGGCAAAGAATTCGCCACCATGGTGAGCAAGGGCGAGGAGCTGTTCACCGGGGTGGTGCCCATCCTG
GTCGAGCTGGACGGCGACGTAAACGGCCACAAGTTCAGCGTGTCCGGCGAGGGCGAGGGCGATGCCACCT
ACGGCAAGCTGACCCTGAAGTTCATCTGCACCACCGGCAAGCTGCCCGTGCCCTGGCCCACCCTCGTGAC
CACCCTGACCTACGGCGTGCAGTGCTTCAGCCGCTACCCCGACCACATGAAGCAGCACGACTTCTTCAAG
TCCGCCATGCCCGAAGGCTACGTCCAGGAGCGCACCATCTTCTTCAAGGACGACGGCAACTACAAGACCC
GCGCCGAGGTGAAGTTCGAGGGCGACACCCTGGTGAACCGCATCGAGCTGAAGGGCATCGACTTCAAGGA
GGACGGCAACATCCTGGGGCACAAGCTGGAGTACAACTACAACAGCCACAACGTCTATATCATGGCCGAC
AAGCAGAAGAACGGCATCAAGGTGAACTTCAAGATCCGCCACAACATCGAGGACGGCAGCGTGCAGCTCG
CCGACCACTACCAGCAGAACACCCCCATCGGCGACGGCCCCGTGCTGCTGCCCGACAACCACTACCTGAG
CACCCAGTCCGCCCTGAGCAAAGACCCCAACGAGAAGCGCGATCACATGGTCCTGCTGGAGTTCGTGACC
GCCGCCGGGATCACTCTCGGCATGGACGAGCTGTACAAGTAAGAATTCACTCCTCAGGTGCAGGCTGCCT
ATCAGAAGGTGGTGGCTGGTGTGGCCAATGCCCTGGCTCACAAATACCACTGAGATCTTTTTCCCTCTGC
CAAAAATTATGGGGACATCATGAAGCCCCTTGAGCATCTGACTTCTGGCTAATAAAGGAAATTTATTTTC
ATTGCAATAGTGTGTTGGAATTTTTTGTGTCTCTCACTCGGAAGGACATATGGGAGGGCAAATCATTTAA
AACATCAGAATGAGTATTTGGTTTAGAGTTTGGCAACATATGCCCATATGCTGGCTGCCATGAACAAAGG
TTGGCTATAAAGAGGTCATCAGTATATGAAACAGCCCCCTGCTGTCCATTCCTTATTCCATAGAAAAGCC
TTGACTTGAGGTTAGATTTTTTTTATATTTTGTTTTGTGTTATTTTTTTCTTTAACATCCCTAAAATTTT
CCTTACATGTTTTACTAGCCAGATTTTTCCTCCTCTCCTGACTACTCCCAGTCATAGCTGTCCCTCTTCT
CTTATGGAGATCCCTCGACCTGCAGCCCAAGCTTGGCGTAATCATGGTCATAGCTGTTTCCTGTGTGAAA
TTGTTATCCGCTCACAATTCCACACAACATACGAGCCGGAAGCATAAAGTGTAAAGCCTGGGGTGCCTAA
TGAGTGAGCTAACTCACATTAATTGCGTTGCGCTCACTGCCCGCTTTCCAGTCGGGAAACCTGTCGTGCC
AGCGGATCTCAATTCTCATGTTTGACAGCTTATCATCGATAAGCTGATCCTCACAGGCCGCACCCAGCTT
TTCTTCCGTTGCCCCAGTAGCATCTCTGTCTGGTGACCTTGAAGAGGAAGAGGAGGGGTCCCGAGAATCC
CCATCCCTACCGTCCAGCAAAAAGGGGGACGAGGAATTTGAGGCCTGGCTTGAGGCTCAGGACGCAAATC
TTGAGGATGTTCAGCGGGAGTTTTCCGGGCTGCGAGTAATTGGTGATGAGGACGAGGATGGTTCGGAGGA
TGGGGAATTTTCAGACCTGGATCTGTCTGACAGCGACCATGAAGGGGATGAGGGTGGGGGGGCTGTTGGA
GGGGGCAGGAGTCTGCACTCCCTGTATTCACTGAGCGTCGTCTAATAAAGATGTCTATTGATCTCTTTTA
GTGTGAATCATGTCTGACGAGGGGCCAGGTACAGGACCTGGAAATGGCCTAGGAGAGAAGGGAGACACAT
CTGGACCAGAAGGCTCCGGCGGCAGTGGACCTCAAAGAAGAGGGGGTGATAACCATGGACGAGGACGGGG
AAGAGGACGAGGACGAGGAGGCGGAAGACCAGGAGCCCCGGGCGGCTCAGGATCAGGGCCAAGACATAGA
GATGGTGTCCGGAGACCCCAAAAACGTCCAAGTTGCATTGGCTGCAAAGGGACCCACGGTGGAACAGGAG
CAGGAGCAGGAGCGGGAGGGGCAGGAGCAGGAGGGGCAGGAGCAGGAGGAGGGGCAGGAGCAGGAGGAGG
GGCAGGAGGGGCAGGAGGGGCAGGAGGGGCAGGAGCAGGAGGAGGGGCAGGAGCAGGAGGAGGGGCAGGA
GGGGCAGGAGGGGCAGGAGCAGGAGGAGGGGCAGGAGCAGGAGGAGGGGCAGGAGGGGCAGGAGCAGGAG
GAGGGGCAGGAGGGGCAGGAGGGGCAGGAGCAGGAGGAGGGGCAGGAGCAGGAGGAGGGGCAGGAGGGGC
AGGAGCAGGAGGAGGGGCAGGAGGGGCAGGAGGGGCAGGAGCAGGAGGAGGGGCAGGAGCAGGAGGGGCA
GGAGGGGCAGGAGGGGCAGGAGCAGGAGGGGCAGGAGCAGGAGGAGGGGCAGGAGGGGCAGGAGGGGCAG
GAGCAGGAGGGGCAGGAGCAGGAGGGGCAGGAGCAGGAGGGGCAGGAGCAGGAGGGGCAGGAGGGGCAGG
AGCAGGAGGGGCAGGAGGGGCAGGAGCAGGAGGGGCAGGAGGGGCAGGAGCAGGAGGAGGGGCAGGAGGG
GCAGGAGCAGGAGGAGGGGCAGGAGGGGCAGGAGCAGGAGGGGCAGGAGGGGCAGGAGCAGGAGGGGCAG
GAGGGGCAGGAGCAGGAGGGGCAGGAGGGGCAGGAGCAGGAGGAGGGGCAGGAGCAGGAGGGGCAGGAGC
AGGAGGTGGAGGCCGGGGTCGAGGAGGCAGTGGAGGCCGGGGTCGAGGAGGTAGTGGAGGCCGGGGTCGA
GGAGGTAGTGGAGGCCGCCGGGGTAGAGGACGTGAAAGAGCCAGGGGGGGAAGTCGTGAAAGAGCCAGGG
GGAGAGGTCGTGGACGTGGAGAAAAGAGGCCCAGGAGTCCCAGTAGTCAGTCATCATCATCCGGGTCTCC
ACCGCGCAGGCCCCCTCCAGGTAGAAGGCCATTTTTCCACCCTGTAGGGGAAGCCGATTATTTTGAATAC
CACCAAGAAGGTGGCCCAGATGGTGAGCCTGACGTGCCCCCGGGAGCGATAGAGCAGGGCCCCGCAGATG
ACCCAGGAGAAGGCCCAAGCACTGGACCCCGGGGTCAGGGTGATGGAGGCAGGCGCAAAAAAGGAGGGTG
GTTTGGAAAGCATCGTGGTCAAGGAGGTTCCAACCCGAAATTTGAGAACATTGCAGAAGGTTTAAGAGCT
CTCCTGGCTAGGAGTCACGTAGAAAGGACTACCGACGAAGGAACTTGGGTCGCCGGTGTGTTCGTATATG
GAGGTAGTAAGACCTCCCTTTACAACCTAAGGCGAGGAACTGCCCTTGCTATTCCACAATGTCGTCTTAC
ACCATTGAGTCGTCTCCCCTTTGGAATGGCCCCTGGACCCGGCCCACAACCTGGCCCGCTAAGGGAGTCC
ATTGTCTGTTATTTCATGGTCTTTTTACAAACTCATATATTTGCTGAGGTTTTGAAGGATGCGATTAAGG
ACCTTGTTATGACAAAGCCCGCTCCTACCTGCAATATCAGGGTGACTGTGTGCAGCTTTGACGATGGAGT
AGATTTGCCTCCCTGGTTTCCACCTATGGTGGAAGGGGCTGCCGCGGAGGGTGATGACGGAGATGACGGA
GATGAAGGAGGTGATGGAGATGAGGGTGAGGAAGGGCAGGAGTGATGTAACTTGTTAGGAGACGCCCTCA
ATCGTATTAAAAGCCGTGTATTCCCCCGCACTAAAGAATAAATCCCCAGTAGACATCATGCGTGCTGTTG
GTGTATTTCTGGCCATCTGTCTTGTCACCATTTTCGTCCTCCCAACATGGGGCAATTGGGCATACCCATG
TTGTCACGTCACTCAGCTCCGCGCTCAACACCTTCTCGCGTTGGAAAACATTAGCGACATTTACCTGGTG
AGCAATCAGACATGCGACGGCTTTAGCCTGGCCTCCTTAAATTCACCTAAGAATGGGAGCAACCAGCAGG
AAAAGGACAAGCAGCGAAAATTCACGCCCCCTTGGGAGGTGGCGGCATATGCAAAGGATAGCACTCCCAC
TCTACTACTGGGTATCATATGCTGACTGTATATGCATGAGGATAGCATATGCTACCCGGATACAGATTAG
GATAGCATATACTACCCAGATATAGATTAGGATAGCATATGCTACCCAGATATAGATTAGGATAGCCTAT
GCTACCCAGATATAAATTAGGATAGCATATACTACCCAGATATAGATTAGGATAGCATATGCTACCCAGA
TATAGATTAGGATAGCCTATGCTACCCAGATATAGATTAGGATAGCATATGCTACCCAGATATAGATTAG
GATAGCATATGCTATCCAGATATTTGGGTAGTATATGCTACCCAGATATAAATTAGGATAGCATATACTA
CCCTAATCTCTATTAGGATAGCATATGCTACCCGGATACAGATTAGGATAGCATATACTACCCAGATATA
GATTAGGATAGCATATGCTACCCAGATATAGATTAGGATAGCCTATGCTACCCAGATATAAATTAGGATA
GCATATACTACCCAGATATAGATTAGGATAGCATATGCTACCCAGATATAGATTAGGATAGCCTATGCTA
CCCAGATATAGATTAGGATAGCATATGCTATCCAGATATTTGGGTAGTATATGCTACCCATGGCAACATT
AGCCCACCGTGCTCTCAGCGACCTCGTGAATATGAGGACCAACAACCCTGTGCTTGGCGCTCAGGCGCAA
GTGTGTGTAATTTGTCCTCCAGATCGCAGCAATCGCGCCCCTATCTTGGCCCGCCCACCTACTTATGCAG
GTATTCCCCGGGGTGCCATTAGTGGTTTTGTGGGCAAGTGGTTTGACCGCAGTGGTTAGCGGGGTTACAA
TCAGCCAAGTTATTACACCCTTATTTTACAGTCCAAAACCGCAGGGCGGCGTGTGGGGGCTGACGCGTGC
CCCCACTCCACAATTTCAAAAAAAAGAGTGGCCACTTGTCTTTGTTTATGGGCCCCATTGGCGTGGAGCC
CCGTTTAATTTTCGGGGGTGTTAGAGACAACCAGTGGAGTCCGCTGCTGTCGGCGTCCACTCTCTTTCCC
CTTGTTACAAATAGAGTGTAACAACATGGTTCACCTGTCTTGGTCCCTGCCTGGGACACATCTTAATAAC
CCCAGTATCATATTGCACTAGGATTATGTGTTGCCCATAGCCATAAATTCGTGTGAGATGGACATCCAGT
CTTTACGGCTTGTCCCCACCCCATGGATTTCTATTGTTAAAGATATTCAGAATGTTTCATTCCTACACTA
GTATTTATTGCCCAAGGGGTTTGTGAGGGTTATATTGGTGTCATAGCACAATGCCACCACTGAACCCCCC
GTCCAAATTTTATTCTGGGGGCGTCACCTGAAACCTTGTTTTCGAGCACCTCACATACACCTTACTGTTC
ACAACTCAGCAGTTATTCTATTAGCTAAACGAAGGAGAATGAAGAAGCAGGCGAAGATTCAGGAGAGTTC
ACTGCCCGCTCCTTGATCTTCAGCCACTGCCCTTGTGACTAAAATGGTTCACTACCCTCGTGGAATCCTG
ACCCCATGTAAATAAAACCGTGACAGCTCATGGGGTGGGAGATATCGCTGTTCCTTAGGACCCTTTTACT
AACCCTAATTCGATAGCATATGCTTCCCGTTGGGTAACATATGCTATTGAATTAGGGTTAGTCTGGATAG
TATATACTACTACCCGGGAAGCATATGCTACCCGTTTAGGGTTAACAAGGGGGCCTTATAAACACTATTG
CTAATGCCCTCTTGAGGGTCCGCTTATCGGTAGCTACACAGGCCCCTCTGATTGACGTTGGTGTAGCCTC
CCGTAGTCTTCCTGGGCCCCTGGGAGGTACATGTCCCCCAGCATTGGTGTAAGAGCTTCAGCCAAGAGTT
ACACATAAAGGCAATGTTGTGTTGCAGTCCACAGACTGCAAAGTCTGCTCCAGGATGAAAGCCACTCAGT
GTTGGCAAATGTGCACATCCATTTATAAGGATGTCAACTACAGTCAGAGAACCCCTTTGTGTTTGGTCCC
CCCCCGTGTCACATGTGGAACAGGGCCCAGTTGGCAAGTTGTACCAACCAACTGAAGGGATTACATGCAC
TGCCCCGCGAAGAAGGGGCAGAGATGTCGTAGTCAGGTTTAGTTCGTCCGGGGCGGGGCATCGATCCTCT
AGAGTCGACGCTAGCG
