LOCUS       Exported 462 bp ds-DNA linear SYN 25-MAY-2021
DEFINITION  Non-integrating (episomal) expression of EGFP.
ACCESSION   .
VERSION     .
KEYWORDS    pCE-GFP
SOURCE      synthetic DNA construct
  ORGANISM  synthetic DNA construct
REFERENCE   1 (bases 1 to 462)
  AUTHORS   Okita K, Yamakawa T, Matsumura Y, Sato Y, Amano N, Watanabe A,
            Goshima N, Yamanaka S
  TITLE     An Efficient Non-viral Method to Generate Integration-Free Human iPS
            Cells from Cord Blood and Peripheral Blood Cells.
  JOURNAL   Stem Cells. 2012 Nov 29. doi: 10.1002/stem.1293.
  PUBMED    23193063
REFERENCE   2 (bases 1 to 462)
  AUTHORS   .
  TITLE     Direct Submission
  JOURNAL   Exported May 25, 2021 from SnapGene Server 1.1.58
            http://www.snapgene.com
FEATURES             Location/Qualifiers
     source          1..462
                     /organism="synthetic DNA construct"
                     /mol_type="other DNA"
     regulatory      15..24
                     /regulatory_class="other"
                     /note="vertebrate consensus sequence for strong initiation
                     of translation (Kozak, 1987)"
     primer_bind     complement(52..71)
                     /label=pCAG-F
                     /note="Rabbit beta-globin intron, for pCAG plasmids,
                     forward primer"
     primer_bind     complement(133..155)
                     /label=pCAGGS-5
                     /note="Chimeric intron in CAG promoter, forward primer"
ORIGIN
        1 tctgcccttg ctcaccatgg tggcgaattc tttgccaaaa tgatgagaca gcacaataac
       61 cagcacgttg cccaggagct gtaggaaaaa gaagaaggca tgaacatggt tagcagaggc
      121 tctagagccg ccggtcacac gccagaagcc gaaccccgcc ctgccccgtc ccccccgaag
      181 gcagccgtcc ccccgcggac agccccgagg ctggagaggg agaaggggac ggcggcgcgg
      241 cgacgcacga aggccctccc cgcccatttc cttcctgccg gcgccgcacc gcttcgcccc
      301 gcgcccgcta gagggggtgc ggcggcgcct cccagatttc ggctccgcac agatttggga
      361 caaaggaagt ccctgcgccc tctcgcacga ttaccataaa aggcaatggc tgcggctcgc
      421 cgcgcctcga cagccgccgg cgctccgggg gccgccgcgc cc
//
