>Addgene plasmid #41858 | pCE-GFP | addgene partial sequence | sequence record 63087 | rb_glob_PA_term-R 5'-CCCATATGTCCTTCCGAGTG-3'
TCCTTTATTAGCCAGAAGTCAGATGCTCAAGGGGCTTCATGATGTCCCCATAATTTTTGGCAGAGGGAAA
AAGATCTCAGTGGTATTTGTGAGCCAGGGCATTGGCCACACCAGCCACCACCTTCTGATAGGCAGCCTGC
ACCTGAGGAGTGAATTCTTACTTGTACAGCTCGTCCATGCCGAGAGTGATCCCGGCGGCGGTCACGAACT
CCAGCAGGACCATGTGATCGCGCTTCTCGTTGGGGTCTTTGCTCAGGGCGGACTGGGTGCTCAGGTAGTG
GTTGTCGGGCAGCAGCACGGGGCCGTCGCCGATGGGGGTGTTCTGCTGGTAGTGGTCGGCGAGCTGCACG
CTGCCGTCCTCGATGTTGTGGCGGATCTTGAAGTTCACCTTGATGCCGTTCTTCTGCTTGTCGGCCATGA
TATAGACGTTGTGGCTGTTGTAGTTGTACTCCAGCTTGTGCCCCAGGATGTTGCCGTCCTCCTTGAAGTC
GATGCCCTTCAGCTCGATGCGGTTCACCAGGGTGTCGCCCTCGAACTTCACCTCGGCGCGGGTCTTGTAG
TTGCCGTCGTCCTTGAAGAAGATGGTGCGCTCCTGGACGTAGCCTTCGGGCATGGCGGACTTGAAGAAGT
CGTGCTGCTTCATGTGGTCGGNGTAGCGGCTGAAGCACTGCACGCCGTAGGTCAGGGT
